Addgene plasmid #29056: pEMS1136
Purpose: Expression of the eGFP reporter gene was not detected in the brain and eye.
Depositing lab: Elizabeth Simpson. Depositing organization: University of British Columbia. Publication: New MiniPromoter Ple345 (NEFL) Drives Strong and Specific Expression in Retinal Ganglion Cells of Mouse and Primate Retina. Simpson E, Korecki AJ, Fornes O, McGill TJ, Cueva-Vargas JL, Agostinone J, Farkas RA, Hickmott JW, Lam SL, Mathelier A, Renner LM, Stoddard J, Zhou M, Di Polo A, Neuringer M, Wasserman WW. Hum Gene Ther. 2018 Jul 31. doi: 10.1089/hum.2018.118. PubMed 30062914.
Backbone
  Vector backbone: pEMS1307
  Backbone size w/o insert (bp): 16482
  Vector type: Pleiades Promoter Project [sic, Pleaides Plieades]
Growth in bacteria
  Bacterial resistance: Ampicillin, 100 μg/mL
  Growth temperature: 37°C
  Growth strain: DH5alpha
  Growth instructions: DH10B
  Copy number: High Copy
Gene/Insert
  Gene/Insert name: Ple198 (alt names: SLC6A4; solute carrier family 6, member 4)
  Species: H. sapiens (human)
  Insert size (bp): 2826
  Entrez Gene: SLC6A4 (a.k.a. 5-HTT, 5-HTTLPR, 5HTT, HTT, OCD1, SERT, SERT1, hSERT)
  Tag / fusion protein: EGFP-NLS (C terminal on backbone)
  Cloning method: Restriction Enzyme; 5′ cloning site FseI (unknown if destroyed); 3′ cloning site AscI (unknown if destroyed)
  Sequencing primers: 5′ Unknown
Terms and licenses: Academic/Nonprofit Terms; Industry Terms: Not Available to Industry
How to cite: pEMS1136 was a gift from Elizabeth Simpson (Addgene plasmid # 29056 ; http://n2t.net/addgene:29056 ; RRID:Addgene_29056)
