[The description below was written by a language model from this plasmid's Addgene catalogue record.]
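Description:
pEMS1136 is a Pleiades Promoter Project plasmid built on the large pEMS1307 backbone (about 16.5 kb without insert). It carries the human MiniPromoter Ple198, a 2,826 bp regulatory sequence derived from the SLC6A4 gene, which encodes the serotonin transporter (solute carrier family 6, member 4). It is maintained in E. coli as a high-copy plasmid under ampicillin selection. The record does not include a feature table, so the origin of replication and any other backbone elements, such as genomic targeting sequences or additional markers, are not stated.

Ple198 was cloned by restriction enzymes between FseI and AscI sites, upstream of a backbone-encoded EGFP-NLS reporter. The insert is therefore a candidate promoter rather than a coding sequence. Although the catalogue lists EGFP-NLS as a C-terminal tag, it functions as the readout: if the SLC6A4-derived regulatory elements are active in a given cell type, they drive transcription of EGFP. The nuclear localisation signal concentrates fluorescence in the nucleus, which makes individual expressing cells easier to identify and count.

The construct belongs to a series designed to test compact human regulatory sequences for their ability to direct region- or cell-type-specific expression in the nervous system. For this plasmid the recorded outcome is negative, because eGFP reporter expression was not detected in the brain or eye. It is therefore mainly useful as a documented reference point for MiniPromoter design around SLC6A4, not as a validated tool for driving expression.
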