>Addgene plasmid #29056 | pEMS1136 | addgene partial sequence | sequence record 39622 | EGFP-N 5'-CGTCGCCGTCCAGCTCGACCAG-3'
ACCATGGTGGCGGAAGTTCCTATACCTTTTGAAGAATAGGAACTTCGGAATAGGAACTTCGGCGCGCCGG
CTGGTCCCGGGCTGGGCAGGCGGGCTGGCCTCGCGCCCTCGAGGCACCCGGCGGCGCTGGCTGTGCGGAG
GGGCGCCGGCGCGGCCGTATTTGTACCCGCGGGCCCTCACATAGTCTGATCTCTAGATAGCCGCCGCCAA
AGAGCTCTTGAAGAATTTTTGCGTCACTTTGAGGCGAATAAACTTAATGCTTCCCCGCGGCCGCGGCTCC
GCGCTCCCGCTGGATGGGGTTGCGCTCGCCAGGGAGGGGCCGCGCTACGGGGCGGGGTGCGCGCCCGACC
CCAGAGCCAGGAGGGGAGGGACCCCCGACACACACACACGCTCGCAGGGAGGAGCGGAGCGCGGAGCAGC
CGGCAGGGCAGGGCCGAGCGAGGAATCCTGACTTTCCTGCTCTTTAACTTTGCGGGAGGGGGGAGGCTGC
ACAAAGGAGCAGGTGTGCGCCTCCCCTGCCGCCCCGCGCCCACAGGACGGCACACAGGGGTCTGCTCGTG
CCGCTTTCTCTTGACCTCGGA
