>Addgene plasmid #29056 | pEMS1136 | addgene partial sequence | sequence record 39775 | pEMS1307-fwd 5'-ccgcacgtctaagaaaccat-3'
GCCCTTTCGTCTTCAAGAATTAATTCCGATCATATTCAATAACCCTTAATGAATTCGAGCTCCTAGGCCG
GCCACATGTGGGCCTACGCACATCTTTGCTGAGGGAGTGCTTCTCCATGAAGAAGGCCAGATTCCATGTT
TACTGCTTCGGGCGGCACCAGCGTTCCATAATTCCCATCACTCTTGGGAGATGCCCTGGGAACTTCAGCC
TCCCTCTGAATAGAGGATACGAACTGCCAGTTGGCTCTATGACCTGTAACTAATCCTATCTCAACGTTAA
ACCCACAGTTCATTTGTTTTTGTTTGTTTTGAGAAAGAAAGTTGAGTTTCCTGAGAAATGAACTCACTTT
GATCTTGACACATGAAGTCAAAGTTCAACATTTCTGTAGTGTCTTTCTGCTTAGAAGGCACTGATAGGCA
TCAAGTANATGGAGCGTCACAGGCATTTCCAAAGGGCTGGGTGTTTATGACCAATCGGGATAATTACATG
CTTGTTCAGGTACGGGTTGCTCCTGGCTATAGAGACAAAGTGTGTGGAAAGAGGAATGGAGATTCGATCA
